>Addgene plasmid #84351 | pTWIN1-His6-Ssp-Httex1-37Q | addgene full sequence | sequence record 200849 | Addgene NGS Result
AAACTGCCAGGAATTAATTCCCCAGGCATCAAATAAAACGAAAGGCTCAGTCGAAAGACTGGGCCTTTCG
TTTTATCTGTTGTTTGTCGGTGAACGCTCTCCTGAGTAGGACAAATCCGCCGGGAGCGGATTTGAACGTT
GCGAAGCAACGGCCCGGAGGGTGGCGGGCAGGACGCCCGCCATAAACTGCCAGGAATTGGGGATCGGAAT
TAATTCCCGGTTTAAACCGGGGATCTCGATCCCGCGAAATTAATACGACTCACTATAGGGGAATTGTGAG
CGGATAACAATTCCCCTCTAGAAATAATTTTGTTTAACTTTAAGAAGGAGATATACATATGCATCATCAT
CATCACCATAGCGGTGCAATTAGCGGTGATAGCCTGATTAGCCTGGCAAGCACCGGTAAACGTGTTAGCA
TTAAAGATCTGCTGGATGAGAAAGATTTTGAGATTTGGGCCATTAACGAGCAGACCATGAAACTGGAAAG
CGCAAAAGTTAGCCGTGTTTTTTGCACCGGTAAAAAACTGGTGTATATCCTGAAAACCCGTCTGGGTCGT
ACCATTAAAGCAACCGCAAATCATCGTTTTCTGACCATTGATGGTTGGAAACGTCTGGATGAACTGAGCC
TGAAAGAACATATTGCACTGCCTCGTAAACTGGAAAGTAGCAGCCTGCAACTGAGTCCGGAAATTGAAAA
ACTGAGCCAGAGCGATATCTATTGGGATAGCATTGTTAGCATTACCGAAACCGGTGTTGAAGAAGTTTTT
GATCTGACCGTTCCGGGTCCGCACAATTTTGTTGCAAATGATATTATTGTGCACAACGCCACCCTGGAAA
AACTGATGAAAGCATTTGAAAGCCTGAAAAGCTTTCAGCAGCAGCAACAACAGCAGCAACAGCAACAGCA
GCAGCAGCAGCAACAACAGCAGCAGCAACAGCAACAACAACAACAACAGCAGCAACAACAGCAACAGCAG
CAGCAACCGCCTCCGCCTCCGCCACCTCCTCCTCCACCACAGCTGCCTCAGCCTCCGCCTCAGGCACAGC
CTCTGCTGCCACAGCCTCAGCCACCTCCACCGCCTCCACCTCCACCTCCGGGTCCGGCAGTTGCAGAAGA
ACCGCTGCATCGTCCGTAACTGCAGGAAGGGGATCCGGCTGCTAACAAAGCCCGAAAGGAAGCTGAGTTG
GCTGCTGCCACCGCTGAGCAATAACTAGCATAACCCCTTGGGGCCTCTAAACGGGTCTTGAGGGGTTTTT
TGCTGAAAGGAGGAACTATATCCGGATAACTACGTCAGGTGGCACTTTTCGGGGAAATGTGCGCGGAACC
CCTATTTGTTTATTTTTCTAAATACATTCAAATATGTATCCGCTCATGAGACAATAACCCTGATAAATGC
TTCAATAATATTGAAAAAGGAAGAGTATGAGTATTCAACATTTCCGTGTCGCCCTTATTCCCTTTTTTGC
GGCATTTTGCCTTCCTGTTTTTGCTCACCCAGAAACGCTGGTGAAAGTAAAAGATGCTGAAGATCAGTTG
GGTGCACGAGTGGGTTACATCGAACTGGATCTCAACAGCGGTAAGATCCTTGAGAGTTTTCGCCCCGAAG
AACGTTTCCCAATGATGAGCACTTTTAAAGTTCTGCTATGTGGCGCGGTATTATCCCGTGTTGACGCCGG
GCAAGAGCAACTCGGTCGCCGCATACACTATTCTCAGAATGACTTGGTTGAGTACTCACCAGTCACAGAA
AAGCATCTTACGGATGGCATGACAGTAAGAGAATTATGCAGTGCTGCCATAACCATGAGTGATAACACTG
CGGCCAACTTACTTCTGACAACGATCGGAGGACCGAAGGAGCTAACCGCTTTTTTGCACAACATGGGGGA
TCATGTAACTCGCCTTGATCGTTGGGAACCGGAGCTGAATGAAGCCATACCAAACGACGAGCGTGACACC
ACGATGCCTGTAGCAATGGCAACAACGTTGCGCAAACTATTAACTGGCGAACTACTTACTCTAGCTTCCC
GGCAACAATTAATAGACTGGATGGAGGCGGATAAAGTTGCAGGACCACTTCTGCGCTCGGCCCTTCCGGC
TGGCTGGTTTATTGCTGATAAATCTGGAGCCGGTGAGCGTGGGTCTCGCGGTATCATTGCAGCACTGGGG
CCAGATGGTAAGCCCTCCCGTATCGTAGTTATCTACACGACGGGGAGTCAGGCAACTATGGATGAACGAA
ATAGACAGATCGCTGAGATAGGTGCCTCACTGATTAAGCATTGGTAACTGTCAGACCAAGTTTACTCATA
TATACTTTAGATTGATT
[38 nt withheld, positions 2328-2365]
A
[37 nt withheld, positions 2367-2403]
ATTTTGTTAAAATTCGCGTTAAATTTTTGTTAAATCAGCTCATTTTTTAACCAATAGGCCGAAATCGGCA
AAATCCCTTATAAATCAAAAGAATAGCCCGAGATAGGGT
[37 nt withheld, positions 2513-2549]
AAAGAACGTGGACTCCAACGTCAAAGG
[141 nt withheld, positions 2577-2717]
G
[125 nt withheld, positions 2719-2843]
AAAGGATCTAGGTGAAGATCCTTTTTGATAATCTCATGACCAAAATCCCTTAACGTGAGTTTTCGTTCCA
CTGAGCGTCAGACCCCGTAGAAAAGATCAAAGGATCTTCTTGAGATCCTTTTTTTCTGCGCGTAATCTGC
TGCTTGCAAACAAAAAAACCACCGCTACCAGCGGTGGTTTGTTTGCCGGATCAAGAGCTACCAACTCTTT
TTCCGAAGGTAACTGGCTTCAGCAGAGCGCAGATACCAAATACTGTCCTTCTAGTGTAGCCGTAGTTAGG
CCACCACTTCAAGAACTCTGTAGCACCGCCTACATACCTCGCTCTGCTAATCCTGTTACCAGTGGCTGCT
GCCAGTGGCGATAAGTCGTGTCTTACCGGGTTGGACTCAAGACGATAGTTACCGGATAAGGCGCAGCGGT
CGGGCTGAACGGGGGGTTCGTGCACACAGCCCAGCTTGGAGCGAACGACCTACACCGAACTGAGATACCT
ACAGCGTGAGCTATGAGAAAGCGCCACGCTTCCCGAAGGGAGAAAGGCGGACAGGTATCCGGTAAGCGGC
AGGGTCGGAACAGGAGAGCGCACGAGGGAGCTTCCAGGGGGAAACGCCTGGTATCTTTATAGTCCTGTCG
GGTTTCGCCACCTCTGACTTGAGCGTCGATTTTTGTGATGCTCGTCAGGGGGGCGGAGCCTATGGAAAAA
CGCCAGCAACGCGGCCTTTTTACGGTTCCTGGCCTTTTGCTGGCCTTTTGCTCACATGTTCTTTCCTGCG
TTATCCCCTGATTCTGTGGATAACCGTATTACCGCCTTTGAGTGAGCTGATACCGCTCGCCGCAGCCGAA
CGACCGAGCGCAGCGAGTCAGTGAGCGAGGAAGCTATGGTGCACTCTCAGTACAATCTGCTCTGATGCCG
CATAGTTAAGCCAGTATACACTCCGCTATCGCTACGTGACTGGGTCATGGCTGCGCCCCGACACCCGCCA
ACACCCGCTGACGCGCCCTGACGGGCTTGTCTGCTCCCGGCATCCGCTTACAGACAAGCTGTGACCGTCT
CCGGGAGCTGCATGTGTCAGAGGTTTTCACCGTCATCACCGAAACGCGCGAGGCAGCTGCGGTAAAGCTC
ATCAGCGTGGTCGTGCAGCGATTCACAGATGTCTGCCTGTTCATCCGCGTCCAGCTCGTTGAGTTTCTCC
AGAAGCGTTAATGTCTGGCTTCTGATAAAGCGGGCCATGTTAAGGGCGGTTTTTTCCTGTTTGGTCACTG
ATGCCTCCGTGTAAGGGGGATTTCTGTTCATGGGGGTAATGATACCGATGAAACGAGAGAGGATGCTCAC
GATACGGGTTACTGATGATGAACATGCCCGGTTACTGGAACGTTGTGAGGGTAAACAACTGGCGGTATGG
ATGCGGCGGGACCAGAGAAAAATCACTCAGGGTCAATGCCAGCCGAACGCCAGCAAGACGTAGCCCAGCG
CGTCGGCCGCCATGCCGGCGATAATGGCCTGCTTCTCGCCGAAACGTTTGGTGGCGGGACCAGTGACGAA
GGCTTGAGCGAGGGCGTGCAAGATTCCGAATACCGCAAGCGACAGGCCGATCATCGTCGCGCTCCAGCGA
AAGCGGTCCTCGCCGAAAATGACCCAGAGCGCTGCCGGCACCTGTCCTACGAGTTGCATGATAAAGAAGA
CAGTCATAAGTGCGGCGACGATAGTCATGCCCCGCGCCCACCGGAAGGAGCTGACTGGGTTGAAGGCTCT
CAAGGGCATCGGTCGAGATCCCGGTGCCTAATGAGTGAGCTAACTTACATTAATTGCGTTGCGCTCACTG
CCCGCTTTCCAGTCGGGAAACCTGTCGTGCCAGCTGCATTAATGAATCGGCCAACGCGCGGGGAGAGGCG
GTTTGCGTATTGGGCGCCAGGGTGGTTTTTCTTTTCACCAGTGAGACGGGCAACAGCTGATTGCCCTTCA
CCGCCTGGCCCTGAGAGAGTTGCAGCAAGCGGTCCACGCTGGTTTGCCCCAGCAGGCGAAAATCCTGTTT
GATGGTGGTTAACGGCGGGATATAACATGAGCTGTCTTCGGTATCGTCGTATCCCACTACCGAGATATCC
GCACCAACGCGCAGCCCGGACTCGGTAATGGCGCGCATTGCGCCCAGCGCCATCTGATCGTTGGCAACCA
GCATCGCAGTGGGAACGATGCCCTCATTCAGCATTTGCATGGTTTGTTGAAAACCGGACATGGCACTCCA
GTCGCCTTCCCGTTCCGCTATCGGCTGAATTTGATTGCGAGTGAGATATTTATGCCAGCCAGCCAGACGC
AGACGCGCCGAGACAGAACTTAATGGGCCCGCTAACAGCGCGATTTGCTGGTGACCCAATGCGACCAGAT
GCTCCACGCCCAGTCGCGTACCGTCTTCATGGGAGAAAATAATACTGTTGATGGGTGTCTGGTCAGAGAC
ATCAAGAAATAACGCCGGAACATTAGTGCAGGCAGCTTCCACAGCAATGGCATCCTGGTCATCCAGCGGA
TAGTTAATGATCAGCCCACTGACGCGTTGCGCGAGAAGATTGTGCACCGCCGCTTTACAGGCTTCGACGC
CGCTTCGTTCTACCATCGACACCACCACGCTGGCACCCAGTTGATCGGCGCGAGATTTAATCGCCGCGAC
AATTTGCGACGGCGCGTGCAGGGCCAGACTGGAGGTGGCAACGCCAATCAGCAACGACTGTTTGCCCGCC
AGTTGTTGTGCCACGCGGTTGGGAATGTAATTCAGCTCCGCCATCGCCGCTTCCACTTTTTCCCGCGTTT
TCGCAGAAACGTGGCTGGCCTGGTTCACCACGCGGGAAACGGTCTGATAAGAGACACCGGCATACTCTGC
GACATCGTATAACGTTACTGGTTTCACATTCACCACCCTGAATTGACTCTCTTCCGGGCGCTATCATGCC
ATACCGCGAAAGGTTTTGCGCCATTCGATGGTGTCCGGGATCTCGACGCTCTCCCTTATGCGACTCCTGC
ATTAGGAAGCAGCCCAGTAGTAGGTTGAGGCCGTTGAGCACCGCCGCCGCAAGGAATGGTGCATGCCGGC
ATGCCGCCCTTTCGTCTTCAAGAATTAATTCCCAATTCCCCAGGCATCAAATAAAACGAAAGGCTCAGTC
GAAAGACTGGGCCTTTCGTTTTATCTGTTGTTTGTCGGTGAACGCTCTCCTGAGTAGGACAAATCCGCCG
GGAGCGGATTTGAACGTTGCGAAGCAACGGCCCGGAGGGTGGCGGGCAGGACGCCCGCCAT
Features (pLannotate 1.2.2; 21 found; start..end, strand, type, name):
     30..116     +  terminator     rrnB T1 terminator: Escherichia coli rrnB; transcription terminator T1 from the E. coli rrnB gene
    251..269     +  promoter       T7 promoter: promoter for bacteriophage T7 RNA polymerase
    270..294     +  protein_bind   lac operator: The lac repressor binds to the lac operator to inhibit transcription in E. coli. This inhibition can be relieved by adding lactose or isopropyl-β-D-thiogalactopyranoside (IPTG). lac repressor encoded by lacI
    309..331     +  RBS            RBS: efficient ribosome binding site from bacteriophage T7 gene 10 (Olins and Rangwala, 1989)
    360..707     +  CDS            dnaB (fragment): DNAB_MYCTU - Experimental evidence at protein level: Swiss-Prot protein existence level 1. The intein is an endonuclease. From Mycobacterium tuberculosis (strain ATCC 25618 / H37Rv).
    693..842     +  CDS            dnaB (fragment): DNAB_MYCTU - Experimental evidence at protein level: Swiss-Prot protein existence level 1. The intein is an endonuclease. From Mycobacterium tuberculosis (strain ATCC 25618 / H37Rv).
   1158..1207    +  CDS            SET1 (fragment): solubility-enhancement tag derived from T7 phage gene 10B
   1215..1262    +  terminator     T7 terminator: transcription terminator for bacteriophage T7 RNA polymerase
   1322..1426    +  promoter       AmpR promoter: bla
   1427..2287    +  CDS            AmpR: β-lactamase; bla; confers resistance to ampicillin, carbenicillin, and related antibiotics
   2329..2842    -  rep_origin     M13 ori (sequence partly withheld): M13 bacteriophage origin of replication; arrow indicates direction of (+) strand synthesis
   2953..3541    +  rep_origin     ori: high-copy-number ColE1/pMB1/pBR322/pUC origin of replication
   3718..3808    -  misc_feature   bom (fragment): basis of mobility region from pBR322
   3910..4101    -  CDS            rop: Rop protein, which maintains plasmids at low copy number; rop
   4142..4252    +  CDS            mbeC (fragment): MBEC_ECOLX - Experimental evidence at protein level: Swiss-Prot protein existence level 1. Required for efficient mobilization of ColE1 plasmid and is thus essential to promote the specific transfer of the plasmid during conjugation. Probably functions by inducing DNA bending, helping the MbeA relaxase to melt the DNA around the nic site and cleave the phosphodiester bond. Binds specifically double-stranded DNA (dsDNA) containing the ColE1 oriT but does not recognize the inverted repeat (IR). From Escherichia coli.
   4287..4609    -  CDS            TcR (fragment): tetracycline efflux protein; tet; confers resistance to tetracycline
   4624..4645    -  protein_bind   CAP binding site: CAP binding activates transcription in the presence of cAMP. E. coli catabolite activator protein
   4658..5740    -  CDS            lacI: lac repressor; lacI; The lac repressor binds to the lac operator to inhibit transcription in E. coli. This inhibition can be relieved by adding lactose or isopropyl-β-D-thiogalactopyranoside (IPTG).
   5741..5818    -  promoter       lacI promoter: lacI
   5826..5919    -  CDS            TcR (fragment): tetracycline efflux protein; tet; confers resistance to tetracycline
   5971..6057    +  terminator     rrnB T1 terminator: Escherichia coli rrnB; transcription terminator T1 from the E. coli rrnB gene
