[The description below was written by a language model from this plasmid's Addgene catalogue record and pLannotate feature annotations shown in this document.]
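Description:
pTWIN1-His6-Ssp-Httex1-37Q is a bacterial expression plasmid built on the pTWIN1 intein-fusion backbone for producing human huntingtin exon 1 (Httex1, from the HTT gene) carrying a 37-glutamine tract in E. coli. It is selected with ampicillin through the bla (AmpR) gene. It replicates from a ColE1/pMB1-type origin accompanied by rop and a bom fragment, consistent with the low copy number listed in the catalogue. An M13 phage origin is also present, along with non-functional remnants of a tetracycline resistance gene and mbeC. The catalogue lists a total size of about 6.6 kb, whereas the sequenced record behind the feature table is 6,124 nt, so the catalogue sizes appear to be approximate.

Expression is driven by a T7 promoter followed by a lac operator and the T7 gene 10 ribosome binding site. A plasmid-borne lacI gene supplies repressor, so transcription depends on T7 RNA polymerase and can be induced with IPTG. A T7 terminator closes the cassette, and rrnB T1 terminators lie upstream. The insert was cloned between NdeI and PstI and encodes a His6-tagged Ssp intein fused to the N-terminus of Httex1. The automated annotation labels the intein region as dnaB fragments matched to a Mycobacterium tuberculosis homologue. It does not annotate the Httex1 coding region itself, which presumably lies in the unannotated stretch downstream of the intein, and the short "SET1" hit just before the terminator is probably vector-derived sequence.

In this design the His tag allows affinity capture of the fusion, and intein self-cleavage at its C-terminal junction then releases Httex1 with no residual tag. According to the record, the tag-free protein is used to study how polyglutamine length affects Httex1 aggregation and fibril formation.
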