Addgene plasmid #84351: pTWIN1-His6-Ssp-Httex1-37Q
Purpose: Expression of the human Huntingtin Exon1 protein containing 37Q in E.coli
Depositing lab: Hilal Lashuel. Depositing organization: Swiss Federal Institute of Technology (EPFL). Publication: An Intein-based Strategy for the Production of Tag-free Huntingtin Exon 1 Proteins Enables New Insights into the Polyglutamine Dependence of Httex1 Aggregation and Fibril Formation. Vieweg S, Ansaloni A, Wang ZM, Warner JB, Lashuel HA. J Biol Chem. 2016 Jun 3;291(23):12074-86. doi: 10.1074/jbc.M116.713982. Epub 2016 Mar 21. PubMed 27002149.
Backbone
  Vector backbone: pTWIN1
  Backbone manufacturer: eBioLabs
  Backbone size w/o insert (bp): 5800
  Total vector size (bp): 6600
  Vector type: Bacterial Expression
Growth in bacteria
  Bacterial resistance: Ampicillin, 100 μg/mL
  Growth temperature: 30°C
  Growth strain: NEB Stable
  Copy number: Low Copy
Gene/Insert
  Gene/Insert name: Huntingtin Exon 1 (alt name: Httex1)
  Species: H. sapiens (human)
  Insert size (bp): 800
  Entrez Gene: HTT (a.k.a. HD, IT15, LOMARS)
  Promoter: T7
  Tag / fusion protein: N-terminal Ssp intein (His-tagged)
  Cloning method: Restriction Enzyme; 5′ cloning site NdeI (not destroyed); 3′ cloning site PstI (not destroyed)
  Sequencing primers: 5′ TAATACGACTCACTATAGG; 3′ TGCTAGTTATTGCTCAGCGG
Terms and licenses: Academic/Nonprofit Terms; Industry Terms: Not Available to Industry
How to cite: pTWIN1-His6-Ssp-Httex1-37Q was a gift from Hilal Lashuel (Addgene plasmid # 84351 ; http://n2t.net/addgene:84351 ; RRID:Addgene_84351)
