>Addgene plasmid #84351 | pTWIN1-His6-Ssp-Httex1-37Q | depositor partial sequence | sequence record 160936 | T7 primer
TNANTTTGTTTACTTTAGAAGGAGATATACATATGCATCATCATCCTCNNCATAGCGGNGCAWTTAGCGG
TGATAGCCTGATTAGCCTGGCAAGCACCGGTAAACGTGNTAGCATTAAAGATCTGCTGGATGAGAAAGAT
TTTGAGATTTGGGCCATTAACGAGCAGACCATGAAACTGGAAAGCGCAAAAGTTAGCCGTGTTTTTTGCA
CCGGTAAAAAACTGGTGTATATCCTGAAAACCCGTCTGGGTCGTACCATTAAAGCAACCGCAAATCATCG
TTTTCTGACCATTGATGGTTGGAAACGTCTGGATGAACTGAGCCTGAAAGAACATATTGCACTGCCTCGT
AAACTGGAAAGTAGCAGCCTGCAACTGAGTCCGGAAATTGAAAAACTGAGCCAGAGCGATATCTATTGGG
ATAGCATTGTTAGCATTACCGAAACCGGTGTTGAAGAAGTTTTTGATCTGACCGTTCCGGGTCCGCACAA
TTTTGTTGCAAATGATATTATTGTGCACAACGCCACCCTGGAAAAACTGATGAAAGCATTTGAAAGCCTG
AAAAGCTTTCAGCAGCAGCAACAACAGCAGCAACAGCAACAGCAGCAGCAGCAGCAACAACAGCAGCAGC
AACAGCAACAACAACAACAACAGCAGCAACAACAGCAACAGCAGCAGCAACCGCCTCCGCCTCCGCCACC
TCCTCCTCCACCACAGCTGCCTCAGCCTCCGCCTCAGGCACAGCCTCTGCTGCCACAGCCTCAGCCACCT
CCACCGCCTCCACCTCCACCTCCGGGTCCGGCAGTTGCAGAAGAACCGCTGCATCGTCCGTAACTGCAGG
AAGGGGATCCGGCTGCTAACAAAGCCCGAAAGGAAGCTGAGTTGGCTGCTGCCACCGCTGAGCAATAACT
AGCATAACCCCTTGGGGCCTCTAAACGGGTCTTGAGGGGTTTTTTGCTGAAAGGAGGAACTATATCCGGA
TAACTACGTCAGGNGGCACTTTTCGGGGAAATGTGCGCGGAACCCCTATTTGTTTATTTTTCTAAATACA
TTCAAATATGTATCCGNTCATGAN
